Addgene plasmid #31354: p6348 MSCV-CMV-Flag-HA-Brd4 1047-1362
Depositing lab: Peter Howley. Depositing organization: Harvard Medical School. Publication: The Brd4 Extraterminal Domain Confers Transcription Activation Independent of pTEFb by Recruiting Multiple Proteins, Including NSD3. Rahman S, Sowa ME, Ottinger M, Smith JA, Shi Y, Harper JW, Howley PM. Mol Cell Biol. 2011 Jul . 31(13):2641-52. 10.1128/MCB.01341-10 PubMed 21555454.
Backbone
  Vector backbone: MSCV-CMV
  Backbone size w/o insert (bp): 5000
  Vector type: Mammalian Expression, Retroviral
Growth in bacteria
  Bacterial resistance: Ampicillin, 100 μg/mL
  Growth temperature: 37°C
  Growth strain: DH5alpha
  Copy number: Unknown
Gene/Insert
  Gene/Insert name: Brd4 1047-1362
  Species: H. sapiens (human)
  Insert size (bp): 4100
  Entrez Gene: BRD4 (a.k.a. CAP, CDLS6, FSHRG4, HUNK1, HUNKI, MCAP)
  Tag / fusion protein: FLAG (N terminal on backbone); HA (N terminal on backbone)
  Cloning method: Restriction Enzyme
  Sequencing primers: 5′ CMVf; 3′ MSCV-2
Terms and licenses: Academic/Nonprofit Terms; Industry Terms: Not Available to Industry
How to cite: p6348 MSCV-CMV-Flag-HA-Brd4 1047-1362 was a gift from Peter Howley (Addgene plasmid # 31354 ; http://n2t.net/addgene:31354 ; RRID:Addgene_31354)
