[The description below was written by a language model from this plasmid's Addgene catalogue record and pLannotate feature annotations shown in this document.]
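Description:
p6348 MSCV-CMV-Flag-HA-Brd4 1047-1362 is a gammaretroviral (murine stem cell virus, MSCV-type) mammalian expression plasmid carrying a C-terminal fragment of human BRD4. It is propagated in E. coli through a high-copy ColE1/pUC-type origin with ampicillin selection (β-lactamase under its own promoter). The small rop, bom, lacZα, TcR, lacI and lac promoter/operator matches in the backbone are cloning-vector remnants rather than functional parts. The retroviral unit consists of a 5′ LTR and Ψ packaging signal from murine embryonic stem cell virus, a truncated gag region lacking its start codon that aids packaging, and a 3′ LTR that the annotation matches as fragments of a ΔU3 (self-inactivating) type. Supplying gag-pol and env in trans from a packaging system would allow production of virus for stable transduction.

Between the LTRs, an internal CMV enhancer/promoter drives the payload. Short tet-operator-like matches lie just downstream of it, suggesting a tetracycline-regulatable CMV variant, although the catalogue fields do not say so. The open reading frame begins with N-terminal FLAG and HA epitope tags, followed by an attB1 site, the BRD4 fragment and attB2. The att sites indicate a Gateway-derived insert, although the record lists restriction cloning. The annotated BRD4 segment spans about 950 bp, consistent with residues 1047–1362. The listed insert size of 4100 bp appears to reflect full-length BRD4 instead. A mouse PGK promoter–puromycin N-acetyltransferase cassette downstream allows selection of transduced cells. The associated publication concerns transcriptional activation by BRD4 domains and the proteins they recruit. The dual tag therefore fits expression of this fragment for tandem affinity purification and interaction or functional mapping in mammalian cells.
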