Features (pLannotate 1.2.2; 29 found; start..end, strand, type, name):
    234..822     -  rep_origin     ori: high-copy-number ColE1/pMB1/pBR322/pUC origin of replication
    993..1853    -  CDS            AmpR: β-lactamase; bla; confers resistance to ampicillin, carbenicillin, and related antibiotics
   1854..1958    -  promoter       AmpR promoter: bla
   2053..2088    +  CDS            rop (fragment): Rop protein, which maintains plasmids at low copy number; rop
   2190..2289    +  misc_feature   bom (fragment): basis of mobility region from pBR322
   2295..2444    -  CDS            lacZα (fragment): LacZα fragment of β-galactosidase; lacZ fragment
   2444..2645    -  CDS            TcR (fragment): tetracycline efflux protein; tet; confers resistance to tetracycline
   2646..2744    +  CDS            env (fragment): murine leukemia virus gPr80 envelope polyprotein precursor; env; proteolytically cleaved into gp70SU and p15TM subunits
   2786..3302    +  LTR            5' LTR: 5' long terminal repeat from murine embryonic stem cell virus
   3366..3707    +  misc_feature   MESV Ψ: packaging signal of murine embryonic stem cell virus
   3774..4190    +  CDS            gag (truncated): truncated Moloney murine leukemia virus (MMLV) gag gene lacking the start codon
   4205..4584    +  enhancer       CMV enhancer: human cytomegalovirus immediate early enhancer
   4585..4788    +  promoter       CMV promoter: human cytomegalovirus (CMV) immediate early promoter
   4790..4809    +  promoter       PLtetO-1 promoter (fragment): modified phage lambda PL promoter with tet operator sites (Lutz and Bujard, 1997)
   4811..4830    +  promoter       PLtetO-1 promoter (fragment): modified phage lambda PL promoter with tet operator sites (Lutz and Bujard, 1997)
   4838..4871    +  promoter       TRE3GV promoter (fragment): 3rd-generation Tet-responsive promoter that can be activated by binding of Tet-On® 3G, optimized for retroviral and lentiviral vectors
   4948..4968    +  CDS            FLAG (fragment): FLAG® epitope tag, followed by an enterokinase cleavage site
   4981..5007    +  CDS            3xHA (fragment): three tandem HA epitope tags
   5023..5047    +  protein_bind   attB1: mutant version of attB; recombination site for the Gateway® BP reaction BP Clonase™
   5092..6039    +  CDS            BRD4 (fragment): BRD4_HUMAN - Also known as HUNK1. Experimental evidence at protein level: Swiss-Prot protein existence level 1. [Isoform B]: Acts as a chromatin insulator in the DNA damage response pathway. Inhibits DNA damage response signaling by recruiting the condensin-2 complex to acetylated histones, leading to chromatin structure remodeling, insulating the region from DNA damage response by limiting spreading of histone H2AX/H2A.x phosphorylation. From Homo sapiens (Human).
   6059..6083    -  protein_bind   attB2: mutant version of attB; recombination site for the Gateway® BP reaction BP Clonase™
   6102..6601    +  promoter       PGK promoter: mouse phosphoglycerate kinase 1 promoter
   6622..7221    +  CDS            PuroR: puromycin N-acetyltransferase; pac from Streptomyces alboniger; confers resistance to puromycin
   7320..7354    +  LTR            3' LTR (ΔU3) (fragment): self-inactivating 3' long terminal repeat (LTR) from Moloney murine leukemia virus
   7351..7645    +  LTR            3' LTR (ΔU3) (fragment): self-inactivating 3' long terminal repeat (LTR) from Moloney murine leukemia virus
   7807..7823    -  protein_bind   lac operator: The lac repressor binds to the lac operator to inhibit transcription in E. coli. This inhibition can be relieved by adding lactose or isopropyl-β-D-thiogalactopyranoside (IPTG). lac repressor encoded by lacI
   7831..7861    -  promoter       lac promoter: promoter for the E. coli lac operon
   7876..7897    -  protein_bind   CAP binding site: CAP binding activates transcription in the presence of cAMP. E. coli catabolite activator protein
   7910..51      -  CDS            lacI (fragment) (across the origin): lac repressor; lacI; The lac repressor binds to the lac operator to inhibit transcription in E. coli. This inhibition can be relieved by adding lactose or isopropyl-β-D-thiogalactopyranoside (IPTG).
>Addgene plasmid #31354 | p6348 MSCV-CMV-Flag-HA-Brd4 1047-1362 | addgene full sequence | sequence record 140248 | Addgene NGS result
CATTAATGAATCGGCCAACGCGCGGGGAGAGGCGGTTTGCGTATTGGGCGCTCTTCCGCTTCCTCGCTCA
CTGACTCGCTGCGCTCGGTCGTTCGGCTGCGGCGAGCGGTATCAGCTCACTCAAAGGCGGTAATACGGTT
ATCCACAGAATCAGGGGATAACGCAGGAAAGAACATGTGAGCAAAAGGCCAGCAAAAGGCCAGGAACCGT
AAAAAGGCCGCGTTGCTGGCGTTTTTCCATAGGCTCCGCCCCCCTGACGAGCATCACAAAAATCGACGCT
CAAGTCAGAGGTGGCGAAACCCGACAGGACTATAAAGATACCAGGCGTTTCCCCCTGGAAGCTCCCTCGT
GCGCTCTCCTGTTCCGACCCTGCCGCTTACCGGATACCTGTCCGCCTTTCTCCCTTCGGGAAGCGTGGCG
CTTTCTCATAGCTCACGCTGTAGGTATCTCAGTTCGGTGTAGGTCGTTCGCTCCAAGCTGGGCTGTGTGC
ACGAACCCCCCGTTCAGCCCGACCGCTGCGCCTTATCCGGTAACTATCGTCTTGAGTCCAACCCGGTAAG
ACACGACTTATCGCCACTGGCAGCAGCCACTGGTAACAGGATTAGCAGAGCGAGGTATGTAGGCGGTGCT
ACAGAGTTCTTGAAGTGGTGGCCTAACTACGGCTACACTAGAAGAACAGTATTTGGTATCTGCGCTCTGC
TGAAGCCAGTTACCTTCGGAAAAAGAGTTGGTAGCTCTTGATCCGGCAAACAAACCACCGCTGGTAGCGG
TGGTTTTTTTGTTTGCAAGCAGCAGATTACGCGCAGAAAAAAAGGATCTCAAGAAGATCCTTTGATCTTT
TCTACGGGGTCTGACGCTCAGTGGAACGAAAACTCACGTTAAGGGATTTTGGTCATGAGATTATCAAAAA
GGATCTTCACCTAGATCCTTTTAAATTAAAAATGAAGTTTTAAATCAATCTAAAGTATATATGAGTAAAC
TTGGTCTGACAGTTACCAATGCTTAATCAGTGAGGCACCTATCTCAGCGATCTGTCTATTTCGTTCATCC
ATAGTTGCCTGACTCCCCGTCGTGTAGATAACTACGATACGGGAGGGCTTACCATCTGGCCCCAGTGCTG
CAATGATACCGCGAGACCCACGCTCACCGGCTCCAGATTTATCAGCAATAAACCAGCCAGCCGGAAGGGC
CGAGCGCAGAAGTGGTCCTGCAACTTTATCCGCCTCCATCCAGTCTATTAATTGTTGCCGGGAAGCTAGA
GTAAGTAGTTCGCCAGTTAATAGTTTGCGCAACGTTGTTGCCATTGCTACAGGCATCGTGGTGTCACGCT
CGTCGTTTGGTATGGCTTCATTCAGCTCCGGTTCCCAACGATCAAGGCGAGTTACATGATCCCCCATGTT
GTGCAAAAAAGCGGTTAGCTCCTTCGGTCCTCCGATCGTTGTCAGAAGTAAGTTGGCCGCAGTGTTATCA
CTCATGGTTATGGCAGCACTGCATAATTCTCTTACTGTCATGCCATCCGTAAGATGCTTTTCTGTGACTG
GTGAGTACTCAACCAAGTCATTCTGAGAATAGTGTATGCGGCGACCGAGTTGCTCTTGCCCGGCGTCAAT
ACGGGATAATACCGCGCCACATAGCAGAACTTTAAAAGTGCTCATCATTGGAAAACGTTCTTCGGGGCGA
AAACTCTCAAGGATCTTACCGCTGTTGAGATCCAGTTCGATGTAACCCACTCGTGCACCCAACTGATCTT
CAGCATCTTTTACTTTCACCAGCGTTTCTGGGTGAGCAAAAACAGGAAGGCAAAATGCCGCAAAAAAGGG
AATAAGGGCGACACGGAAATGTTGAATACTCATACTCTTCCTTTTTCAATATTATTGAAGCATTTATCAG
GGTTATTGTCTCATGAGCGGATACATATTTGAATGTATTTAGAAAAATAAACAAATAGGGGTTCCGCGCA
CATTTCCCCGAAAAGTGCCACCTGACGTCTAAGAAACCATTATTATCATGACATTAACCTATAAAAATAG
GCGTATCACGAGGCCCTTTCGTCTCGCGCGTTTCGGTGATGACGGTGAAAACCTCTGACACATGCAGCTC
CCGGAGACGGTCACAGCTTGTCTGTAAGCGGATGCCGGGAGCAGACAAGCCCGTCAGGGCGCGTCAGCGG
GTGTTGGCGGGTGTCGGGGCTGGCTTAACTATGCGGCATCAGAGCAGATTGTACTGAGAGTGCACCATAT
GCGGTGTGAAATACCGCACAGATGCGTAAGGAGAAAATACCGCATCAGGCGCCATTCGCCATTCAGGCTG
CGCAACTGTTGGGAAGGGCGATCGGTGCGGGCCTCTTCGCTATTACGCCAGCTGGCGAAAGGGGGATGTG
CTGCAAGGCGATTAAGTTGGGTAACGCCAGGGTTTTCCCAGTCACGACGTTGTAAAACGACGGCGCAAGG
AATGGTGCATGCAAGGAGATGGCGCCCAACAGTCCCCCGGCCACGGGGCCTGCCACCATACCCACGCCGA
AACAAGCGCTCATGAGCCCGAAGTGGCGAGCCCGATCTTCCCCATCGGTGATGTCGGCGATATAGGCGCC
AGCAACCGCACCTGTGGCGCCGGTGATGCCGGCCACGATGCGTCCGGCGTAGAGGCGATTAGTCCAATTT
GTTAAAGACAGGATATCAGTGGTCCAGGCTCTAGTTTTGACTCAACAATATCACCAGCTGAAGCCTATAG
AGTACGAGCCATAGATAAAATAAAAGATTTTATTTAGTCTCCAGAAAAAGGGGGGAATGAAAGACCCCAC
CTGTAGGTTTGGCAAGCTAGCTTAAGTAACGCCATTTTGCAAGGCATGGAAAATACATAACTGAGAATAG
AGAAGTTCAGATCAAGGTTAGGAACAGAGAGACAGCAGAATATGGGCCAAACAGGATATCTGTGGTAAGC
AGTTCCTGCCCCGGCTCAGGGCCAAGAACAGATGGTCCCCAGATGCGGTCCCGCCCTCAGCAGTTTCTAG
AGAACCATCAGATGTTTCCAGGGTGCCCCAAGGACCTGAAATGACCCTGTGCCTTATTTGAACTAACCAA
TCAGTTCGCTTCTCGCTTCTGTTCGCGCGCTTCTGCTCCCCGAGCTCAATAAAAGAGCCCACAACCCCTC
ACTCGGCGCGCCAGTCCTCCGATAGACTGCGTCGCCCGGGTACCCGTATTCCCAATAAAGCCTCTTGCTG
TTTGCATCCGAATCGTGGACTCGCTGATCCTTGGGAGGGTCTCCTCAGATTGATTGACTGCCCACCTCGG
GGGTCTTTCATTTGGAGGTTCCACCGAGATTTGGAGACCCCTGCCCAGGGACCACCGACCCCCCCGCCGG
GAGGTAAGCTGGCCAGCGGTCGTTTCGTGTCTGTCTCTGTCTTTGTGCGTGTTTGTGCCGGCATCTAATG
TTTGCGCCTGCGTCTGTACTAGTTAGCTAACTAGCTCTGTATCTGGCGGACCCGTGGTGGAACTGACGAG
TTCTGAACACCCGGCCGCAACCCTGGGAGACGTCCCAGGGACTTTGGGGGCCGTTTTTGTGGCCCGACCT
GAGGAAGGGAGTCGATGTGGAATCCGACCCCGTCAGGATATGTGGTTCTGGTAGGAGACGAGAACCTAAA
ACAGTTCCCGCCTCCGTCTGAATTTTTGCTTTCGGTTTGGAACCGAAGCCGCGCGTCTTGTCTGCTGCAG
CGCTGCAGCATCGTTCTGTGTTGTCTCTGTCTGACTGTGTTTCTGTATTTGTCTGAAAATTAGGGCCAGA
CTGTTACCACTCCCTTAAGTTTGACCTTAGGTCACTGGAAAGATGTCGAGCGGATCGCTCACAACCAGTC
GGTAGATGTCAAGAAGAGACGTTGGGTTACCTTCTGCTCTGCAGAATGGCCAACCTTTAACGTCGGATGG
CCGCGAGACGGCACCTTTAACCGAGACCTCATCACCCAGGTTAAGATCAAGGTCTTTTCACCTGGCCCGC
ATGGACACCCAGACCAGGTCCCCTACATCGTGACCTGGGAAGCCTTGGCTTTTGACCCCCCTCCCTGGGT
CAAGCCCTTTGTACACCCTAAGCCTCCGCCTCCTCTTCCTCCATCCGCCCCGTCTCTCCCCCTTGAACCT
CCTCGTTCGACCCCGCCTCGATCCTCCCTTTATCCAGCCCTCACTCCTTCTCTAGGCGCCGGAATTAGAT
CCTTGACATTGATTATTGACTAGTTATTAATAGTAATCAATTACGGGGTCATTAGTTCATAGCCCATATA
TGGAGTTCCGCGTTACATAACTTACGGTAAATGGCCCGCCTGGCTGACCGCCCAACGACCCCCGCCCATT
GACGTCAATAATGACGTATGTTCCCATAGTAACGCCAATAGGGACTTTCCATTGACGTCAATGGGTGGAG
TATTTACGGTAAACTGCCCACTTGGCAGTACATCAAGTGTATCATATGCCAAGTACGCCCCCTATTGACG
TCAATGACGGTAAATGGCCCGCCTGGCATTATGCCCAGTACATGACCTTATGGGACTTTCCTACTTGGCA
GTACATCTACGTATTAGTCATCGCTATTACCATGGTGATGCGGTTTTGGCAGTACATCAATGGGCGTGGA
TAGCGGTTTGACTCACGGGGATTTCCAAGTCTCCACCCCATTGACGTCAATGGGAGTTTGTTTTGGCACC
AAAATCAACGGGACTTTCCAAAATGTCGTAACAACTCCGCCCCATTGACGCAAATGGGCGGTAGGCGTGT
ACGGTGGGAGGTCTATATAAGCAGAGCTCTCCCTATCAGTGATAGAGATCTCCCTATCAGTGATAGAGAT
CGTCGACGAGCTCGTTTAGTGAACCGTCAGATCGCCTGGAGACGCCATCCACGCTGTTTTGACCTCCATA
GAAGACACCGGGACCGATCCAGCCTCCGGGGATCTGCCACCATGGACTACAAGGATGACGATGACAAGCT
CGATGGAGGATACCCATACGATGTTCCAGATTACGCTGCTCGAGGTTATCAAACAAGTTTGTACAAAAAA
GCAGGCTCCGCGGCCGCCCCCTTCACCCCTCCTAAGAAGAAGAGGAAGGTTCGGCACCACAAGTCGGACC
CCTACTCAACCGGTCACCTCCGCGAAGCCCCCTCCCCGCTTATGATACATTCCCCCCAGATGTCACAGTT
CCAGAGCCTGACCCACCAGTCTCCACCCCAGCAAAACGTCCAGCCTAAGAAACAGGAGCTGCGTGCTGCC
TCCGTGGTCCAGCCCCAGCCCCTCGTGGTGGTGAAGGAGGAGAAGATCCACTCACCCATCATCCGCAGCG
AGCCCTTCAGCCCCTCGCTGCGGCCGGAGCCCCCCAAGCACCCGGAGAGCATCAAGGCCCCCGTCCACCT
GCCCCAGCGGCCGGAAATGAAGCCTGTGGATGTCGGGAGGCCTGTGATCCGGCCCCCAGAGCAGAACGCA
CCGCCACCAGGGGCCCCTGACAAGGACAAACAGAAACAGGAGCCGAAGACTCCAGTTGCGCCCAAAAAGG
ACCTGAAAATCAAGAACATGGGCTCCTGGGCCAGCCTAGTGCAGAAGCATCCGACCACCCCCTCCTCCAC
AGCCAAGTCATCCAGCGACAGCTTCGAGCAGTTCCGCCGCGCCGCTCGGGAGAAAGAGGAGCGTGAGAAG
GCCCTGAAGGCTCAGGCCGAGCACGCTGAGAAGGAGAAGGAGCGGCTGCGGCAGGAGCGCATGAGGAGCC
GAGAGGACGAGGATGCGCTGGAGCAGGCCCGGCGGGCCCATGAGGAGGCACGTCGGCGCCAGGAGCAGCA
GCAGCAGCAGCGCCAGGAGCAACAGCAGCAGCAGCAACAGCAAGCAGCTGCGGTGGCTGCCGCCGCCACC
CCACAGGCCCAGAGCTCCCAGCCCCAGTCCATGCTGGACCAGCAGAGGGAGTTGGCCCGGAAGCGGGAGC
AGGAGCGAAGACGCCGGGAAGCCATGGCAGCTACCATTGACATGAATTTCCAGAGTGATCTATTGTCAAT
ATTTGAAGAAAATCTTTTCTGAAAGGGTGGGCGCGCCGACCCAGCTTTCTTGTACAAAGTGGTTCGATAA
CGAATTCTACCGGGTAGGGGAGGCGCTTTTCCCAAGGCAGTCTGGAGCATGCGCTTTAGCAGCCCCGCTG
GGCACTTGGCGCTACACAAGTGGCCTCTGGCCTCGCACACATTCCACATCCACCGGTAGGCGCCAACCGG
CTCCGTTCTTTGGTGGCCCCTTCGCGCCACCTTCTACTCCTCCCCTAGTCAGGAAGTTCCCCCCCGCCCC
GCAGCTCGCGTCGTGCAGGACGTGACAAATGGAAGTAGCACGTCTCACTAGTCTCGTGCAGATGGACAGC
ACCGCTGAGCAATGGAAGCGGGTAGGCCTTTGGGGCAGCGGCCAATAGCAGCTTTGCTCCTTCGCTTTCT
GGGCTCAGAGGCTGGGAAGGGGTGGGTCCGGGGGCGGGCTCAGGGGCGGGCTCAGGGGCGGGGCGGGCGC
CCGAAGGTCCTCCGGAGGCCCGGCATTCTGCACGCTTCAAAAGCGCACGTCTGCCGCGCTGTTCTCCTCT
TCCTCATCTCCGGGCCTTTCGACCTGCAGCCCAAGCTTACCATGACCGAGTACAAGCCCACGGTGCGCCT
CGCCACCCGCGACGACGTCCCCAGGGCCGTACGCACCCTCGCCGCCGCGTTCGCCGACTACCCCGCCACG
CGCCACACCGTCGATCCGGACCGCCACATCGAGCGGGTCACCGAGCTGCAAGAACTCTTCCTCACGCGCG
TCGGGCTCGACATCGGCAAGGTGTGGGTCGCGGACGACGGCGCCGCGGTGGCGGTCTGGACCACGCCGGA
GAGCGTCGAAGCGGGGGCGGTGTTCGCCGAGATCGGCCCGCGCATGGCCGAGTTGAGCGGTTCCCGGCTG
GCCGCGCAGCAACAGATGGAAGGCCTCCTGGCGCCGCACCGGCCCAAGGAGCCCGCGTGGTTCCTGGCCA
CCGTCGGCGTCTCGCCCGACCACCAGGGCAAGGGTCTGGGCAGCGCCGTCGTGCTCCCCGGAGTGGAGGC
GGCCGAGCGCGCCGGGGTGCCCGCCTTCCTGGAGACCTCCGCGCCCCGCAACCTCCCCTTCTACGAGCGG
CTCGGCTTCACCGTCACCGCCGACGTCGAGGTGCCCGAAGGACCGCGCACCTGGTGCATGACCCGCAAGC
CCGGTGCCTGACGCCCGCCCCACGACCCGCAGCGCCCGACCGAAAGGAGCGCACGACCCCATGCATCGAT
AAAATAAAAGATTTTATTTAGTCTCCAGAAAAAGGGGGGAATGAAAGACCCCACCTGTAGGTTTGGCAAG
CTAGAGAACCATCAGATGTTTCCAGGGTGCCCCAAGGACCTGAAATGACCCTGTGCCTTATTTGAACTAA
CCAATCAGTTCGCTTCTCGCTTCTGTTCGCGCGCTTCTGCTCCCCGAGCTCAATAAAAGAGCCCACAACC
CCTCACTCGGCGCGCCAGTCCTCCGATAGACTGCGTCGCCCGGGTACCCGTGTATCCAATAAACCCTCTT
GCAGTTGCATCCGACTTGTGGTCTCGCTGTTCCTTGGGAGGGTCTCCTCTGAGTGATTGACTACCCGTCA
GCGGGGGTCTTTCATGGGTAACAGTTTCTTGAAGTTGGAGAACAACATTCTGAGGGTAGGAGTCGAATAT
TAAGTAATCCTGACTCAATTAGCCACTGTTTTGAATCCACATACTCCAATACTCCTGAAATAGTTCATTA
TGGACAGCGCAGAAAGAGCTGGGGAGAATTGTGAAATTGTTATCCGCTCACAATTCCACACAACATACGA
GCCGGAAGCATAAAGTGTAAAGCCTGGGGTGCCTAATGAGTGAGCTAACTCACATTAATTGCGTTGCGCT
CACTGCCCGCTTTCCAGTCGGGAAACCTGTCGTGCCAGCTG
