>Addgene plasmid #31354 | p6348 MSCV-CMV-Flag-HA-Brd4 1047-1362 | addgene partial sequence | sequence record 36500 | CMV-F 5'-CGCAAATGGGCGGTAGGCGTG-3'
TTAGCGACTCTCCTATAGTGATAGAGATCTCCCTATCAGTGATAGAGATCGTCGACGAGCTCGTTTAGTG
AACCGTCAGATCGCCTGGAGACGCCATCCACGCTGTTTTGACCTCCATAGAAGACACCGGGACCGATCCA
GCCTCCGGGGATCTGCCACCATGGACTACAAGGATGACGATGACAAGCTCGATGGAGGATACCCATACGA
TGTTCCAGATTACGCTGCTCGAGGTTATCAAACAAGTTTGTACAAAAAAGCAGGCTCCGCGGCCGCCCCC
TTCACCCCTCCTAAGAAGAAGAGGAAGGTTCGGCACCACAAGTCGGACCCCTACTCAACCGGTCACCTCC
GCGAAGCCCCCTCCCCGCTTATGATACATTCCCCCCAGATGTCACAGTTCCAGAGCCTGACCCACCAGTC
TCCACCCCAGCAAAACGTCCAGCCTAAGAAACAGGAGCTGCGTGCTGCCTCCGTGGTCCAGCCCCAGCCC
CTCGTGGTGGTGAAGGAGGAGAAGATCCACTCACCCATCATCCGCAGCGAGCCCTTCAGCCCCTCGCTGC
GGCCGGAGCCCCCCAAGCACCCGGAGAGCATCAAGGCCCCCGTCCACCTGCCCCAGCGGCCGGAAATGAA
GCCTGTGGATGTCGGGAGGCCTGTGATCCGGCCCCCAGAGCAGAACGCACCGCCACCAGGGGCCCCTGAC
AAGGACAAACAGAAACAGGAGCCGAAGACTCCAGTTGCGCCCAAAAAGGACCTGAAAATCAAGAACATGG
GCTCCTGGGCCAGCCTAGTGCAGAAGCATCCGACCACCCCCTCCTCCACAGCCAAGTCATCCAGCGACAG
CTTCGAGCAGTTCCGCCGCGCCGCTCGGGAGAAAGAGGAGCGTGAGAAGGCCCTGAAGGCTCAGGCCGAG
CACGCTG
